>Addgene plasmid #197358 | pPBpuro-ErbB1 | addgene full sequence | sequence record 389278 | Addgene Partial NGS Result
CTAAATTGTAAGCGTTAATATTTTGTTAAAATTCGCGTTAAATTTTTGTTAAATCAGCTCATTTTTTAAC
CAATAGGCCGAAATCGGCAAAATCCCTTATAAATCAAAAGAATAGACCGAGATAGGGT
[37 nt withheld, positions 129-165]
AAAGAACGTGGACTCCAACGTCAAAGG
[49 nt withheld, positions 193-241]
T
[91 nt withheld, positions 243-333]
G
[124 nt withheld, positions 335-458]
CCCATTCGCCATTCAGGCTGCGCAACTGTTGGGAAGGGCGATCGGTGCGGGCCTCTTCGCTATTACGCCA
GCTGGCGAAAGGGGGATGTGCTGCAAGGCGATTAAGTTGGGTAACGCCAGGGTTTTCCCAGTCACGACGT
TGTAAAACGACGGCCAGTGAGCGCGCGTAATACGACTCACTATAGGGCGAATTGGGGCGCGCCATTCTAG
ATTAACCCTAGAAAGATAGTCTGCGTAAAATTGACGCATGCATTCTTGAAATATTGCTCTCTCTTTCTAA
ATAGCGCGAATCCGTCGCTGTGCATTTAGGACATCTCAGTCGCCGCTTGGAGCTCCCGTGAGGCGTGCTT
GTCAATGCGGTAAGTGTCACTGATTTTGAACTATAACGACCGCGTGAGTCAAAATGACGCATGATTATCT
TTTACGTGACTTTTAAGATTTAACTCATACGATAATTATATTGTTATTTCATGTTCTACTTACGTGATAA
CTTATTATATATATATTTTCTTGTTATAGATATCAACTAGAATGCTAGCATGGGCCCATCTCGACATTGA
TTATTGACTAGTTATTAATAGTAATCAATTACGGGGTCATTAGTTCATAGCCCATATATGGAGTTCCGCG
TTACATAACTTACGGTAAATGGCCCGCCTGGCTGACCGCCCAACGACCCCCGCCCATTGACGTCAATAAT
GACGTATGTTCCCATAGTAACGCCAATAGGGACTTTCCATTGACGTCAATGGGTGGAGTATTTACGGTAA
ACTGCCCACTTGGCAGTACATCAAGTGTATCATATGCCAAGTACGCCCCCTATTGACGTCAATGACGGTA
AATGGCCCGCCTGGCATTATGCCCAGTACATGACCTTATGGGACTTTCCTACTTGGCAGTACATCTACGT
ATTAGTCATCGCTATTACCATGGTCGAGGTGAGCCCCACGTTCTGCTTCACTCTCCCCATCTCCCCCCCC
TCCCCACCCCCAATTTTGTATTTATTTATTTTTTAATTATTTTGTGCAGCGATGGGGGCGGGGGGGGGGG
GGGSGCGCGCCAGGCGGGGCGGGGCGGGGCGAGGGGCGGGGCGGGGCGAGGCGGAGAGGTGCGGCGGCAG
CCAATCAGAGCGGCGCGCTCCGAAAGTTTCCTTTTATGGCGAGGCGGCGGCGGCGGCGGCCCTATAAAAA
GCGAAGCGCGCGGCGGGCGGGAGTCGCTGCGCGCTGCCTTCGCCCCGTGCCCCGCTCCGCCGCCGCCTCG
CGCCGCCCGCCCCGGCTCTGACTGACCGCGTTACTCCCACAGGTGAGCGGGCGGGACGGCCCTTCTCCTC
CGGGCTGTAATTAGCGCTTGGTTTAATGACGGCTTGTTTCTTTTCTGTGGCTGCGTGAAAGCCTTGAGGG
GCTCCGGGAGGGCCCTTTGTGCGGGGGGAGCGGCTCGGGGGGTGCGTGCGTGTGTGTGTGCGTGGGGAGC
GCCGCGTGCGGCTCCGCGCTGCCCGGCGGCTGTGAGCGCTGCGGGCGCGGCGCGGGGCTTTGTGCGCTCC
GCAGTGTGCGCGAGGGGAGCGCGGCCGGGGGCGGTGCCCCGCGGTGCGGGGGGGGCTGCGAGGGGAACAA
AGGCTGCGTGCGGGGTGTGTGCGTGGGGGGGTGAGCAGGGGGTGTGGGCGCGTCGGTCGGGCTGCAACCC
CCCCTGCACCCCCCTCCCCGAGTTGCTGAGCACGGCCCGGCTTCGGGTGCGGGGCTCCGTACGGGGCGTG
GCGCGGGGCTCGCCGTGCCGGGCGGGGGGTGGCGGCAGGTGGGGGTGCCGGGCGGGGCGGGGCCGCCTCG
GGCCGGGGAGGGCTCGGGGGAGGGGCGCGGCGGCCCCCGGAGCGCCGGCGGCTGTCGAGGCGCGGCGAGC
CGCAGCCATTGCCTTTTATGGTAATCGTGCGAGAGGGCGCAGGGACTTCCTTTGTCCCAAATCTGTGCGG
AGCCGAAATCTGGGAGGCGCCGCCGCACCCCCTCTAGCGGGCGCGGGGCGAAGCGGTGCGGCGCCGGCAG
GAAGGAAATGGGCGGGGAGGGCCTTCGTGCGTCGCCGCGCCGCCGTCCCCTTCTCCCTCTCCAGCCTCGG
GGCTGTCCGCGGGGGGACGGCTGCCTTCGGGGGGGACGGGGCAGGGCGGGGTTCGGCTTCTGGCGTGTGA
CCGGCGGCTCTAGAGCCTCTGCTAACCATGTTCATGCCTTCTTCTTTTTCCTACAGCTCCTGGGCAACGT
GCTGGTTATTGTGCTGTCTCATCATTTTGGCAAAGAATTGGGATCCGAATTCCTCGAGACC
[3630 nt withheld, positions 2760-6389]
TGAGCGGCCGCTCTAGAGTCAACTAACTTAAGCTAGCAACGGTTTCCCTCTAGCGGGATCAATTCCGCCC
CCCCCCCCTAACGTTACTGGCCGAAGCCGCTTGGAATAAGGCCGGTGTGCGTTTGTCTATATGTTATTTT
CCACCATATTGCCGTCTTTTGGCAATGTGAGGGCCCGGAAACCTGGCCCTGTCTTCTTGACGAGCATTCC
TAGGGGTCTTTCCCCTCTCGCCAAAGGAATGCAAGGTCTGTTGAATGTCGTGAAGGAAGCAGTTCCTCTG
GAAGCTTCTTGAAGACAAACAACGTCTGTAGCGACCCTTTGCAGGCAGCGGAACCCCCCACCTGGCGACA
GGTGCCTCTGCGGCCAAAAGCCACGTGTATAAGATACACCTGCAAAGGCGGCACAACCCCAGTGCCACGT
TGTGAGTTGGATAGTTGTGGAAAGAGTCAAATGGCTCTCCTCAAGCGTATTCAACAAGGGGCTGAAGGAT
GCCCAGAAGGTACCCCATTGTATGGGATCTGATCTGGGGCCTCGGTGCACATGCTTTACATGTGTTTAGT
CGAGGTTAAAAAAACGTCTAGGCCCCCCGAACCACGGGGACGTGGTTTTCCTTTGAAAAACACGATAATA
CCATGACCGAGTACAAGCCCACGGTGCGCCTCGCCACCCGCGACGACGTCCCCAGGGCCGTACGCACCCT
CGCCGCCGCGTTCGCCGACTACCCCGCCACGCGCCACACCGTCGATCCGGACCGCCACATCGAGCGGGTC
ACCGAGCTGCAAGAACTCTTCCTCACGCGCGTCGGGCTCGACATCGGCAAGGTGTGGGTCGCGGACGACG
GCGCCGCGGTGGCGGTCTGGACCACGCCGGAGAGCGTCGAAGCGGGGGCGGTGTTCGCCGAGATCGGCCC
GCGCATGGCCGAGTTGAGCGGTTCCCGGCTGGCCGCGCAGCAACAGATGGAAGGCCTCCTGGCGCCGCAC
CGGCCCAAGGAGCCCGCGTGGTTCCTGGCCACCGTCGGCGTCTCGCCCGACCACCAGGGCAAGGGTCTGG
GCAGCGCCGTCGTGCTCCCCGGAGTGGAGGCGGCCGAGCGCGCCGGGGTGCCCGCCTTCCTGGAGACCTC
CGCGCCCCGCAACCTCCCCTTCTACGAGCGGCTCGGCTTCACCGTCACCGCCGACGTCGAGGTGCCCGAA
GGACCGCGCACCTGGTGCATGACCCGCAAGCCCGGTGCCTGATCGATGATCTAGAGCTCGCTGATCAGCC
TCGACTGTGCCTTCTAGTTGCCAGCCATCTGTTGTTTGCCCCTCCCCCGTGCCTTCCTTGACCCTGGAAG
GTGCCACTCCCACTGTCCTTTCCTAATAAAATGAGGAAATTGCATCGCATTGTCTGAGTAGGTGTCATTC
TATTCTGGGGGGTGGGGTGGGGCAGGACAGCAAGGGGGAGGATTGGGAAGACAATAGCAGGCATGCTGGG
GATGCGGTGGGCTCTATGGCTTCTGAGGCGGAAAGAACCTGCAGCCCAAGCTTGGCGTAATCATGGTCAT
AGCTGTTTCCTGTGTGAAATTGTTATCCGCTCACAATTCCACACAACATACGAGCCGGAAGCATAAAGTG
TAAAGCCTGGGGTGCCTAATGAGTGAGCTAACTCACATTAATTGCGTTGCGCTCACTGCCCGCTTTCCAG
TCGGGAAACCTGTCGTGCCAGCGGATCTTAAAAGTTTTGTTACTTTATAGAAGAAATTTTGAGTTTTTGT
TTTTTTTTAATAAATAAATAAACATAAATAAATTGTTTGTTGAATTTATTATTAGTATGTAAGTGTAAAT
ATAATAAAACTTAATATCTATTCAAATTAATAAATAAACCTCGATATACAGACCGATAAAACACATGCGT
CAATTTTACGCATGATTATCTTTAACGTACGTCACAATATGATTATCTTTCTAGGGTTAATCTAGTATAC
GCGTTTAATTAATCCAGCTTTTGTTCCCTTTAGTGAGGGTTAATTGCGCGCTTGGCGTAATCATGGTCAT
AGCTGTTTCCTGTGTGAAATTGTTATCCGCTCACAATTCCACACAACATACGAGCCGGAAGCATAAAGTG
TAAAGCCTGGGGTGCCTAATGAGTGAGCTAACTCACATTAATTGCGTTGCGCTCACTGCCCGCTTTCCAG
TCGGGAAACCTGTCGTGCCAGCTGCATTAATGAATCGGCCAACGCGCGGGGAGAGGCGGTTTGCGTATTG
GGCGCTCTTCCGCTTCCTCGCTCACTGACTCGCTGCGCTCGGTCGTTCGGCTGCGGCGAGCGGTATCAGC
TCACTCAAAGGCGGTAATACGGTTATCCACAGAATCAGGGGATAACGCAGGAAAGAACATGTGAGCAAAA
GGCCAGCAAAAGGCCAGGAACCGTAAAAAGGCCGCGTTGCTGGCGTTTTTCCATAGGCTCCGCCCCCCTG
ACGAGCATCACAAAAATCGACGCTCAAGTCAGAGGTGGCGAAACCCGACAGGACTATAAAGATACCAGGC
GTTTCCCCCTGGAAGCTCCCTCGTGCGCTCTCCTGTTCCGACCCTGCCGCTTACCGGATACCTGTCCGCC
TTTCTCCCTTCGGGAAGCGTGGCGCTTTCTCATAGCTCACGCTGTAGGTATCTCAGTTCGGTGTAGGTCG
TTCGCTCCAAGCTGGGCTGTGTGCACGAACCCCCCGTTCAGCCCGACCGCTGCGCCTTATCCGGTAACTA
TCGTCTTGAGTCCAACCCGGTAAGACACGACTTATCGCCACTGGCAGCAGCCACTGGTAACAGGATTAGC
AGAGCGAGGTATGTAGGCGGTGCTACAGAGTTCTTGAAGTGGTGGCCTAACTACGGCTACACTAGAAGAA
CAGTATTTGGTATCTGCGCTCTGCTGAAGCCAGTTACCTTCGGAAAAAGAGTTGGTAGCTCTTGATCCGG
CAAACAAACCACCGCTGGTAGCGGTGGTTTTTTTGTTTGCAAGCAGCAGATTACGCGCAGAAAAAAAGGA
TCTCAAGAAGATCCTTTGATCTTTTCTACGGGGTCTGACGCTCAGTGGAACGAAAACTCACGTTAAGGGA
TTTTGGTCATGAGATTATCAAAAAGGATCTTCACCTAGATCCTTTTAAATTAAAAATGAAGTTTTAAATC
AATCTAAAGTATATATGAGTAAACTTGGTCTGACAGTTACCAATGCTTAATCAGTGAGGCACCTATCTCA
GCGATCTGTCTATTTCGTTCATCCATAGTTGCCTGACTCCCCGTCGTGTAGATAACTACGATACGGGAGG
GCTTACCATCTGGCCCCAGTGCTGCAATGATACCGCGAGACCCACGCTCACCGGCTCCAGATTTATCAGC
AATAAACCAGCCAGCCGGAAGGGCCGAGCGCAGAAGTGGTCCTGCAACTTTATCCGCCTCCATCCAGTCT
ATTAATTGTTGCCGGGAAGCTAGAGTAAGTAGTTCGCCAGTTAATAGTTTGCGCAACGTTGTTGCCATTG
CTACAGGCATCGTGGTGTCACGCTCGTCGTTTGGTATGGCTTCATTCAGCTCCGGTTCCCAACGATCAAG
GCGAGTTACATGATCCCCCATGTTGTGCAAAAAAGCGGTTAGCTCCTTCGGTCCTCCGATCGTTGTCAGA
AGTAAGTTGGCCGCAGTGTTATCACTCATGGTTATGGCAGCACTGCATAATTCTCTTACTGTCATGCCAT
CCGTAAGATGCTTTTCTGTGACTGGTGAGTACTCAACCAAGTCATTCTGAGAATAGTGTATGCGGCGACC
GAGTTGCTCTTGCCCGGCGTCAATACGGGATAATACCGCGCCACATAGCAGAACTTTAAAAGTGCTCATC
ATTGGAAAACGTTCTTCGGGGCGAAAACTCTCAAGGATCTTACCGCTGTTGAGATCCAGTTCGATGTAAC
CCACTCGTGCACCCAACTGATCTTCAGCATCTTTTACTTTCACCAGCGTTTCTGGGTGAGCAAAAACAGG
AAGGCAAAATGCCGCAAAAAAGGGAATAAGGGCGACACGGAAATGTTGAATACTCATACTCTTCCTTTTT
CAATATTATTGAAGCATTTATCAGGGTTATTGTCTCATGAGCGGATACATATTTGAATGTATTTAGAAAA
ATAAACAAATAGGGGTTCCGCGCACATTTCCCCGAAAAGTGCCAC
Features (pLannotate 1.2.2; 23 found; start..end, strand, type, name):
     30..458     -  rep_origin     f1 ori (sequence partly withheld): f1 bacteriophage origin of replication; arrow indicates direction of (+) strand synthesis
    463..618     -  CDS            lacZα (fragment): LacZα fragment of β-galactosidase; lacZ fragment
    626..644     +  promoter       T7 promoter: promoter for bacteriophage T7 RNA polymerase
   1011..1390    +  enhancer       CMV enhancer: human cytomegalovirus immediate early enhancer
   1392..1667    +  promoter       chicken β-actin promoter: No description available
   1668..2684    +  intron         chimeric intron: chimera between introns from chicken β-actin and rabbit β-globin
   2760..6389    +  CDS            EGFR (sequence withheld): EGFR_HUMAN - Also known as ERBB, ERBB1, HER1. Experimental evidence at protein level: Swiss-Prot protein existence level 1. (Microbial infection) Acts as a receptor for hepatitis C virus (HCV) in hepatocytes and facilitates its cell entry. Mediates HCV entry by promoting the formation of the CD81-CLDN1 receptor complexes that are essential for HCV entry and by enhancing membrane fusion of cells expressing HCV envelope glycoproteins. From Homo sapiens (Human).
   6458..7019    +  misc_feature   IRES: internal ribosome entry site (IRES) of the encephalomyocarditis virus (EMCV)
   7022..7621    +  CDS            PuroR: puromycin N-acetyltransferase; pac from Streptomyces alboniger; confers resistance to puromycin
   7654..7878    +  polyA_signal   bGH poly(A) signal: bovine growth hormone polyadenylation signal
   7882..7898    +  promoter       SV40 promoter (fragment): SV40 enhancer and early promoter
   7949..7965    -  protein_bind   lac operator: The lac repressor binds to the lac operator to inhibit transcription in E. coli. This inhibition can be relieved by adding lactose or isopropyl-β-D-thiogalactopyranoside (IPTG). lac repressor encoded by lacI
   7973..8003    -  promoter       lac promoter: promoter for the E. coli lac operon
   8018..8039    -  protein_bind   CAP binding site: CAP binding activates transcription in the presence of cAMP. E. coli catabolite activator protein
   8052..8091    -  CDS            lacI (fragment): lac repressor; lacI; The lac repressor binds to the lac operator to inhibit transcription in E. coli. This inhibition can be relieved by adding lactose or isopropyl-β-D-thiogalactopyranoside (IPTG).
   8376..8394    -  promoter       T3 promoter: promoter for bacteriophage T3 RNA polymerase
   8439..8455    -  protein_bind   lac operator: The lac repressor binds to the lac operator to inhibit transcription in E. coli. This inhibition can be relieved by adding lactose or isopropyl-β-D-thiogalactopyranoside (IPTG). lac repressor encoded by lacI
   8463..8493    -  promoter       lac promoter: promoter for the E. coli lac operon
   8508..8529    -  protein_bind   CAP binding site: CAP binding activates transcription in the presence of cAMP. E. coli catabolite activator protein
   8542..8634    -  CDS            lacI (fragment): lac repressor; lacI; The lac repressor binds to the lac operator to inhibit transcription in E. coli. This inhibition can be relieved by adding lactose or isopropyl-β-D-thiogalactopyranoside (IPTG).
   8817..9405    -  rep_origin     ori: high-copy-number ColE1/pMB1/pBR322/pUC origin of replication
   9576..10436   -  CDS            AmpR: β-lactamase; bla; confers resistance to ampicillin, carbenicillin, and related antibiotics
  10437..10541   -  promoter       AmpR promoter: bla
