[The description below was written by a language model from this plasmid's Addgene catalogue record and pLannotate feature annotations shown in this document.]
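Description:
pPBpuro-ErbB1 is a mammalian expression plasmid of about 10.6 kb that carries the human EGFR (ErbB1/HER1) coding sequence, an insert of roughly 3.6 kb, in the pPBpuro backbone. It is propagated in E. coli through a high-copy ColE1/pUC-type origin and selected with ampicillin via a β-lactamase gene under its own promoter. The backbone also retains typical cloning-vector elements: an f1 phage origin, a lacZα fragment, duplicated lac promoter/operator remnants, and T7 and T3 promoters flanking the cassette region.

The payload is a single bicistronic transcription unit. A CAG-type promoter, made up of the CMV immediate-early enhancer, the chicken β-actin promoter and a chimeric β-actin/β-globin intron, drives strong constitutive expression of EGFR. No epitope tag or fluorescent fusion is annotated on the coding sequence. Downstream, an EMCV IRES allows cap-independent translation of puromycin N-acetyltransferase from the same mRNA, and the transcript ends at a bovine growth hormone polyadenylation signal. Because receptor and resistance marker share one transcript, puromycin selection enriches for cells that also express EGFR.

The "PB" in the backbone name suggests a piggyBac transposon design for stable genomic integration, but the feature table does not annotate transposon terminal repeats and the catalogue lists the vector only as mammalian expression, so this is not confirmed by the record. The associated publication concerns knockout of all ErbB-family genes, which is consistent with using the plasmid to express or reintroduce individual ErbB1 in mammalian cells to study its role in proliferation, survival and migration.
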