Addgene plasmid #197358: pPBpuro-ErbB1
Purpose: Encoding human ErbB1.
Depositing lab: Michiyuki Matsuda. Depositing organization: Kyoto University, Graduate School of Biostudies. Publication: Knockout of all ErbB-family genes delineates their roles in proliferation, survival, and migration. Matsuda K, Hirayama D, Hino N, Kuno S, Sakaue-Sawano A, Miyawaki A, Matsuda M, Terai K. J Cell Sci. 2023 Jul 31:jcs.261199. doi: 10.1242/jcs.261199. PubMed 37519219.
Backbone
  Vector backbone: pPBpuro
  Backbone size w/o insert (bp): 7000
  Total vector size (bp): 10600
  Vector type: Mammalian Expression
  Selectable markers: Puromycin
Growth in bacteria
  Bacterial resistance: Ampicillin, 100 μg/mL
  Growth temperature: 37°C
  Growth strain: DH5alpha
  Copy number: Unknown
Gene/Insert
  Gene/Insert name: EGFR
  Species: H. sapiens (human)
  Insert size (bp): 3600
  Entrez Gene: EGFR (a.k.a. ERBB, ERBB1, ERRP, HER1, NISBD2, NNCIS, PIG61, mENA)
Terms and licenses: Academic/Nonprofit Terms; Industry Terms: Not Available to Industry
How to cite: pPBpuro-ErbB1 was a gift from Michiyuki Matsuda (Addgene plasmid # 197358 ; http://n2t.net/addgene:197358 ; RRID:Addgene_197358)
